>Addgene plasmid #20659 | pWZL Neo Myr Flag TTK | addgene partial sequence | sequence record 26486 | 20659 with pWZL-Fwd
CTCCTTCTCTAGGCGCCGGCCGGATCCAGAATTCGCCACCATGGGGTCTTCAAAATCTAAACCAAAGGAC
CCCAGCCAGCGCCGGCGCAGGATCCGAGGTTACCTTGACTACAAAGACGATGACGACAAGCAATTGACAA
GTTTGTACAAAAAAGTTGGCATGGAATCCGAGGATTTAAGTGGCAGAGAATTGACAATTGATTCCATAAT
GAACAAAGTGAGAGACATTAAAAATAAGTTTAAAAATGAAGACCTTACTGATGAACTAAGCTTGAATAAA
ATTTCTGCTGATACTACAGATAACTCGGGAACTGTTAACCAAATTATGATGATGGCAAACAACCCAGAGG
ACTGGTTGAGTTTGTTGCTCAAACTAGAGAAAAACAGTGTTCCGCTAAGTGATGCTCTTTTAAATAAATT
GATTGGTCGTTACAGTCAAGCAATTGAAGCGCTTCCCCCAGATAAATATGGCCAAAATGAGAGTTTTGCT
AGAATTCAAGTGAGATTTGCTGAATTAAAAGCTATTCAAGAGCCAGATGATGCACGTGACTACTTTCAAA
TGGCCAGAGCAAACTGCAAGAAATTTGCTTTTGTTCATATATCTTTTGCACAATTTGAACTGTCACAAGG
TAATGTCAAAAAAAGTAAACAACTTCTTCAAAAAGCTGTAGAACGTGGAGCAGTACCACTAGAAATGCTG
GAAATTGCCCTGCGGAATTTAAACCTCCAAAAAAGCAGCTGCTTTC
