[The description below was written by a language model from this plasmid's Addgene catalogue record.]
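Description:
pWZL Neo Myr Flag TTK is a retroviral mammalian expression plasmid built on the Gateway destination vector pWZL-Neo-Myr-Flag-DEST. It carries the human TTK protein kinase open reading frame (also known as MPS1, among other aliases). The plasmid is propagated in bacteria under ampicillin selection, using a recombination-deficient strain to limit rearrangement between repeated sequences, which is a common precaution for retroviral backbones. In mammalian cells, a neomycin resistance marker allows transduced or transfected populations to be selected with G418. No feature table accompanies the record. The promoter driving the insert, the bacterial origin of replication, the arrangement of the viral elements and the copy number are therefore not stated.

The TTK ORF was first cloned into a Gateway entry vector and then moved into the destination backbone by an LR recombination reaction. This placed it in frame downstream of two backbone-encoded N-terminal elements, a myristoylation signal and a Flag epitope. A myristoylation signal directs lipid modification of the protein and targets it to membranes, a strategy often used to promote activation of kinases. The Flag tag allows detection or immunoprecipitation with standard anti-Flag reagents.

The construct is one member of a library of myristoylated, Flag-tagged human kinase clones assembled for a genomic study searching for breast cancer oncogenes. It is suited to stable retroviral delivery and overexpression of membrane-targeted TTK in mammalian cells, for example in gain-of-function screens. The depositors note that the identity of the gene has been verified, but the clone has not been fully sequenced, so minor mutations cannot be excluded.
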