Addgene plasmid #20659: pWZL Neo Myr Flag TTK
Depositing lab: William Hahn & Jean Zhao. Depositing organization: Dana-Farber Cancer Institute. Publication: Integrative Genomic Approaches Identify IKBKE as a Breast Cancer Oncogene (Kinase Library Clones). Boehm JS, Zhao JJ, Yao J, Kim SY, Firestein R, Dunn IF, Sjostrom SK, Garraway LA, Weremowicz S, Richardson AL, Greulich H, Stewart CJ, Mulvey LA, Shen RR, Ambrogio L, Hirozane-Kishikawa T, Hill DE, Vidal M, Meyerson M, Grenier JK, Hinkle G, Root DE, Roberts TM, Lander ES, Polyak K, Hahn WC. Cell. 2007 Jun 15. 129(6):1065-1079. 10.1016/j.cell.2007.03.052 PubMed 17574021.
Backbone
  Vector backbone: pWZL-Neo-Myr-Flag-DEST
  Backbone manufacturer: William Hahn Lab (available at Addgene, #15300)
  Vector type: Mammalian Expression, Retroviral
  Selectable markers: Neomycin (select with G418)
Growth in bacteria
  Bacterial resistance: Ampicillin, 100 μg/mL
  Growth temperature: 37°C
  Growth strain: Stbl3
  Growth instructions: Stbl3 cells to prevent recombination.
  Copy number: Unknown
Gene/Insert
  Gene/Insert name: TTK (alt name: TTK protein kinase)
  Species: H. sapiens (human)
  GenBank ID: NM_003318
  Entrez Gene: TTK (a.k.a. CT96, ESK, MPH1, MPS1, MPS1L1, PYT)
  Tag / fusion protein: Myr (N terminal on backbone); Flag (N terminal on backbone)
  Cloning method: Gateway Cloning
  Sequencing primers: 5′ pWZL-Fwd (GAA CCT CCT CGT TCG ACC); 3′ pWZL-Rev (TTC CGG GCC CTC ACA TTG)
Resource information
  A portion of this plasmid was derived from a plasmid made by: 1-B10
Terms and licenses: Academic/Nonprofit Terms; Industry Terms: Not Available to Industry
Depositor comments: ORFs were cloned into Gateway compatible pEntry vectors. An LR recombination reaction was performed to move the ORF to pWZL-Neo-Myr-Flag DEST such that the ORF would have 5' myristoylation and flag tags. This plasmid is part of a kinase library, and the gene has been verified, but has not been fully sequenced for minor mutations. Please see the following link for plasmids from this article that are not part of the kinase library http://www.addgene.org/pubmed/17574021
How to cite: pWZL Neo Myr Flag TTK was a gift from William Hahn & Jean Zhao (Addgene plasmid # 20659 ; http://n2t.net/addgene:20659 ; RRID:Addgene_20659)
